Addgene plasmid #162086: pEpicVector3G_Puro-T2A-EGFP-VSVg-HA-FLAG
Purpose: EGFP linked to 3 tags on the C-terminus as barcodes. Puromycin resistant.
Depositing lab: Julien Sage. Depositing organization: Stanford University. Publication: Spatial epitope barcoding reveals clonal tumor patch behaviors. Rovira-Clave X, Drainas AP, Jiang S, Bai Y, Baron M, Zhu B, Dallas AE, Lee MC, Chu TP, Holzem A, Ayyagari R, Bhattacharya D, McCaffrey EF, Greenwald NF, Markovic M, Coles GL, Angelo M, Bassik MC, Sage J, Nolan GP. Cancer Cell. 2022 Nov 14;40(11):1423-1439.e11. doi: 10.1016/j.ccell.2022.09.014. Epub 2022 Oct 13. PubMed 36240778.
Backbone
  Vector backbone: pLV
  Backbone manufacturer: Vectorbuilder
  Vector type: Lentiviral
  Selectable markers: Puromycin
Growth in bacteria
  Bacterial resistance: Ampicillin, 100 μg/mL
  Growth temperature: 37°C
  Growth strain: NEB Stable
  Copy number: High Copy
Gene/Insert
  Gene/Insert name: Puromycin resistant; EGFP linked to VSVg-HA-FLAG (alt name: G-3-VHF)
  Species: Synthetic
  Mutation: WT
  Promoter: EF1A
  Tag / fusion protein: VSVg-HA-FLAG (C terminal on insert)
  Cloning method: Unknown
  Sequencing primers: 3′ aaaggagctgacaggtggtg
Terms and licenses: Academic/Nonprofit Terms; Industry Terms: Not Available to Industry
Depositor comments: #8 out of 20 EGFP tagged combinations . Please visit https://doi.org/10.1101/2021.06.29.449991 for bioRxiv preprint.
How to cite: pEpicVector3G_Puro-T2A-EGFP-VSVg-HA-FLAG was a gift from Julien Sage (Addgene plasmid # 162086 ; http://n2t.net/addgene:162086 ; RRID:Addgene_162086)
