[The description below was written by a language model from this plasmid's Addgene catalogue record and pLannotate feature annotations shown in this document.]
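Description:
pEpicVector3G_Puro-T2A-EGFP-VSVg-HA-FLAG is a third-generation, self-inactivating lentiviral transfer plasmid built on a commercial pLV backbone. It is maintained in E. coli at high copy through a ColE1/pUC-type origin with ampicillin selection (AmpR). The backbone also carries an f1 origin, an SV40 origin and leftover lac, T7 and T3 cloning elements. The viral portion has an RSV promoter driving a truncated HIV-1 5' LTR, so genomic RNA can be made without Tat. This is followed by the Ψ packaging signal with a gag fragment, the RRE for Rev-dependent nuclear export, and the cPPT/CTS. Downstream of the cargo lie a WPRE, which boosts transcript expression, a ΔU3 3' LTR that inactivates the LTR promoter after integration, and an SV40 polyadenylation signal.

The payload is a single EF1A-driven open reading frame, with the core promoter and intron A sequences, flanked by Gateway attB remnants (attB4, attB1, attB2) that reflect recombination-based assembly. It encodes puromycin N-acetyltransferase, a T2A peptide and EGFP. Ribosomal skipping at T2A yields separate resistance and reporter proteins from one transcript, so transduced mammalian cells can be puromycin-selected and are fluorescent. According to the catalogue record, EGFP carries VSVg, HA and FLAG epitopes in tandem at its C-terminus. The feature table does not annotate these tags individually, although there is an unannotated stretch between the end of EGFP and attB2 where they would be expected to lie.

The three-tag combination acts as a protein-level barcode, and this construct is one of twenty EGFP-tagged combinations in the series. The associated work used such epitope barcodes to mark clones and to follow their spatial behaviour in tumours by antibody-based imaging.
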