Features (pLannotate 1.2.2; 32 found; start..end, strand, type, name):
     20..231     +  promoter       EF-1α core promoter: core promoter for human elongation factor EF-1α
    232..341     +  intron         EF-1α intron A (fragment): intron upstream of the start codon of human EF-1α
    967..1170    +  intron         EF-1α intron A: truncated intron upstream of the start codon of human EF-1α
   1179..1203    +  protein_bind   attB1: mutant version of attB; recombination site for the Gateway® BP reaction BP Clonase™
   1210..1806    +  CDS            PuroR (fragment): puromycin N-acetyltransferase; pac from Streptomyces; confers resistance to puromycin
   1816..1869    +  CDS            T2A: 2A peptide from Thosea asigna virus capsid protein Eukaryotic ribosomes fail to insert a peptide bond between the Gly and Pro residues, yielding separate polypeptides.
   1870..2586    +  CDS            EGFP: EGFP is a basic (constitutively fluorescent) green fluorescent protein published in 1996, derived from Aequorea victoria. It is reported to be a rapidly-maturing weak dimer with moderate acid sensitivity.
   2704..2728    -  protein_bind   attB2: mutant version of attB; recombination site for the Gateway® BP reaction BP Clonase™
   2746..3334    +  misc_feature   WPRE: woodchuck hepatitis virus posttranscriptional regulatory element
   3401..3420    +  misc_feature   cPPT/CTS (fragment): central polypurine tract and central termination sequence of HIV-1
   3422..3655    +  LTR            3' LTR (ΔU3): self-inactivating 3' long terminal repeat (LTR) from HIV-1
   3727..3848    +  polyA_signal   SV40 poly(A) signal: SV40 polyadenylation signal
   3888..4023    +  rep_origin     SV40 ori: SV40 origin of replication
   4044..4062    -  promoter       T7 promoter: promoter for bacteriophage T7 RNA polymerase
   4070..4225    +  CDS            lacZα (fragment): LacZα fragment of β-galactosidase; lacZ fragment
   4230..4658    +  rep_origin     f1 ori (sequence partly withheld): f1 bacteriophage origin of replication; arrow indicates direction of (+) strand synthesis
   4711..4815    +  promoter       AmpR promoter: bla
   4816..5676    +  CDS            AmpR: β-lactamase; bla; confers resistance to ampicillin, carbenicillin, and related antibiotics
   5847..6435    +  rep_origin     ori: high-copy-number ColE1/pMB1/pBR322/pUC origin of replication
   6618..6710    +  CDS            lacI (fragment): lac repressor; lacI; The lac repressor binds to the lac operator to inhibit transcription in E. coli. This inhibition can be relieved by adding lactose or isopropyl-β-D-thiogalactopyranoside (IPTG).
   6723..6744    +  protein_bind   CAP binding site: CAP binding activates transcription in the presence of cAMP. E. coli catabolite activator protein
   6759..6789    +  promoter       lac promoter: promoter for the E. coli lac operon
   6797..6813    +  protein_bind   lac operator: The lac repressor binds to the lac operator to inhibit transcription in E. coli. This inhibition can be relieved by adding lactose or isopropyl-β-D-thiogalactopyranoside (IPTG). lac repressor encoded by lacI
   6858..6876    +  promoter       T3 promoter: promoter for bacteriophage T3 RNA polymerase
   6904..7130    +  promoter       RSV promoter: Rous sarcoma virus enhancer/promoter
   7131..7311    +  LTR            5' LTR (truncated): truncated 5' long terminal repeat (LTR) from HIV-1
   7358..7483    +  misc_feature   HIV-1 Ψ: packaging signal of human immunodeficiency virus type 1
   7467..7830    +  CDS            HIV-1 gag (fragment): gag protein from human immunodeficiency virus 1; gag
   7976..8209    +  misc_feature   RRE: The Rev response element (RRE) of HIV-1 allows for Rev-dependent mRNA export from the nucleus to the cytoplasm.
   8586..8686    +  CDS            Rev (fragment): human immunodeficiency virus 1 (HIV-1) Rev protein; rev; enhances nuclear export of unspliced and incompletely spliced viral mRNAs
   8704..8821    +  misc_feature   cPPT/CTS: central polypurine tract and central termination sequence of HIV-1
   8839..8859    +  protein_bind   attB4: mutant version of attB; core recombination site for the Gateway® BP reaction BP Clonase™
>Addgene plasmid #162086 | pEpicVector3G_Puro-T2A-EGFP-VSVg-HA-FLAG | addgene full sequence | sequence record 318148 | Addgene NGS Result
GGCTCCGGTGCCCGTCAGTGGGCAGAGCGCACATCGCCCACAGTCCCCGAGAAGTTGGGGGGAGGGGTCG
GCAATTGAACCGGTGCCTAGAGAAGGTGGCGCGGGGTAAACTGGGAAAGTGATGTCGTGTACTGGCTCCG
CCTTTTTCCCGAGGGTGGGGGAGAACCGTATATAAGTGCAGTAGTCGCCGTGAACGTTCTTTTTCGCAAC
GGGTTTGCCGCCAGAACACAGGTAAGTGCCGTGTGTGGTTCCCGCGGGCCTGGCCTCTTTACGGGTTATG
GCCCTTGCGTGCCTTGAATTACTTCCACCTGGCTGCAGTACGTGATTCTTGATCCCGAGCTTCGGGTTGG
AAGTGGGTGGGAGAGTTCGAGGCCTTGCGCTTAAGGAGCCCCTTCGCCTCGTGCTTGAGTTGAGGCCTGG
CCTGGGCGCTGGGGCCGCCGCGTGCGAATCTGGTGGCACCTTCGCGCCTGTCTCGCTGCTTTCGATAAGT
CTCTAGCCATTTAAAATTTTTGATGACCTGCTGCGACGCTTTTTTTCTGGCAAGATAGTCTTGTAAATGC
GGGCCAAGATCTGCACACTGGTATTTCGGTTTTTGGGGCCGCGGGCGGCGACGGGGCCCGTGCGTCCCAG
CGCACATGTTCGGCGAGGCGGGGCCTGCGAGCGCGGCCACCGAGAATCGGACGGGGGTAGTCTCAAGCTG
GCCGGCCTGCTCTGGTGCCTGGTCTCGCGCCGCCGTGTATCGCCCCGCCCTGGGCGGCAAGGCTGGCCCG
GTCGGCACCAGTTGCGTGAGCGGAAAGATGGCCGCTTCCCGGCCCTGCTGCAGGGAGCTCAAAATGGAGG
ACGCGGCGCTCGGGAGAGCGGGCGGGTGAGTCACCCACACAAAGGAAAAGGGCCTTTCCGTCCTCAGCCG
TCGCTTCATGTGACTCCACGGAGTACCGGGCGCCGTCCAGGCACCTCGATTAGTTCTCGAGCTTTTGGAG
TACGTCGTCTTTAGGTTGGGGGGAGGGGTTTTATGCGATGGAGTTTCCCCACACTGAGTGGGTGGAGACT
GAAGTTAGGCCAGCTTGGCACTTGATGTAATTCTCCTTGGAATTTGCCCTTTTTGAGTTTGGATCTTGGT
TCATTCTCAAGCCTCAGACAGTGGTTCAAAGTTTTTTTCTTCCATTTCAGGTGTCGTGACAAGTTTGTAC
AAAAAAGCAGGCTGCCACCATGACCGAGTACAAGCCCACGGTGCGCCTCGCCACCCGCGACGACGTCCCC
AGGGCCGTACGCACCCTCGCCGCCGCGTTCGCCGACTACCCCGCCACGCGCCACACCGTCGATCCGGACC
GCCACATCGAGCGGGTCACCGAGCTGCAAGAACTCTTCCTCACGCGCGTCGGGCTCGACATCGGCAAGGT
GTGGGTCGCGGACGACGGCGCCGCGGTGGCGGTCTGGACCACGCCGGAGAGCGTCGAAGCGGGGGCGGTG
TTCGCCGAGATCGGCCCGCGCATGGCCGAGTTGAGCGGTTCCCGGCTGGCCGCGCAGCAACAGATGGAAG
GCCTCCTGGCGCCGCACCGGCCCAAGGAGCCCGCGTGGTTCCTGGCCACCGTCGGCGTCTCGCCCGACCA
CCAGGGCAAGGGTCTGGGCAGCGCCGTCGTGCTCCCCGGAGTGGAGGCGGCCGAGCGCGCCGGGGTGCCC
GCCTTCCTGGAGACCTCCGCGCCCCGCAACCTCCCCTTCTACGAGCGGCTCGGCTTCACCGTCACCGCCG
ACGTCGAGGTGCCCGAAGGACCGCGCACCTGGTGCATGACCCGCAAGCCCGGTGCCGGAAGCGGAGAGGG
CAGGGGAAGTCTTCTAACATGCGGGGACGTGGAGGAAAATCCCGGCCCCATGGTGAGCAAGGGCGAGGAG
CTGTTCACCGGGGTGGTGCCCATCCTGGTCGAGCTGGACGGCGACGTAAACGGCCACAAGTTCAGCGTGT
CCGGCGAGGGCGAGGGCGATGCCACCTACGGCAAGCTGACCCTGAAGTTCATCTGCACCACCGGCAAGCT
GCCCGTGCCCTGGCCCACCCTCGTGACCACCCTGACCTACGGCGTGCAGTGCTTCAGCCGCTACCCCGAC
CACATGAAGCAGCACGACTTCTTCAAGTCCGCCATGCCCGAAGGCTACGTCCAGGAGCGCACCATCTTCT
TCAAGGACGACGGCAACTACAAGACCCGCGCCGAGGTGAAGTTCGAGGGCGACACCCTGGTGAACCGCAT
CGAGCTGAAGGGCATCGACTTCAAGGAGGACGGCAACATCCTGGGGCACAAGCTGGAGTACAACTACAAC
AGCCACAACGTCTATATCATGGCCGACAAGCAGAAGAACGGCATCAAGGTGAACTTCAAGATCCGCCACA
ACATCGAGGACGGCAGCGTGCAGCTCGCCGACCACTACCAGCAGAACACCCCCATCGGCGACGGCCCCGT
GCTGCTGCCCGACAACCACTACCTGAGCACCCAGTCCGCCCTGAGCAAAGACCCCAACGAGAAGCGCGAT
CACATGGTCCTGCTGGAGTTCGTGACCGCCGCCGGGATCACTCTCGGCATGGACGAGCTGTACAAGGGTG
GCAGCGGCGGCGGCGGCTCTGGCGGCTACACCGACATCGAGATGAATCGTCTGGGCAAGTACCCCTACGA
CGTGCCCGACTACGCCGACTACAAAGACGATGACGACAAGTAAACCCAGCTTTCTTGTACAAAGTGGTGA
TAATCGAATTCCGATAATCAACCTCTGGATTACAAAATTTGTGAAAGATTGACTGGTATTCTTAACTATG
TTGCTCCTTTTACGCTATGTGGATACGCTGCTTTAATGCCTTTGTATCATGCTATTGCTTCCCGTATGGC
TTTCATTTTCTCCTCCTTGTATAAATCCTGGTTGCTGTCTCTTTATGAGGAGTTGTGGCCCGTTGTCAGG
CAACGTGGCGTGGTGTGCACTGTGTTTGCTGACGCAACCCCCACTGGTTGGGGCATTGCCACCACCTGTC
AGCTCCTTTCCGGGACTTTCGCTTTCCCCCTCCCTATTGCCACGGCGGAACTCATCGCCGCCTGCCTTGC
CCGCTGCTGGACAGGGGCTCGGCTGTTGGGCACTGACAATTCCGTGGTGTTGTCGGGGAAGCTGACGTCC
TTTCCATGGCTGCTCGCCTGTGTTGCCACCTGGATTCTGCGCGGGACGTCCTTCTGCTACGTCCCTTCGG
CCCTCAATCCAGCGGACCTTCCTTCCCGCGGCCTGCTGCCGGCTCTGCGGCCTCTTCCGCGTCTTCGCCT
TCGCCCTCAGACGAGTCGGATCTCCCTTTGGGCCGCCTCCCCGCATCGGGAATTCCCGCGGTTCGCTTTA
AGACCAATGACTTACAAGGCAGCTGTAGATCTTAGCCACTTTTTAAAAGAAAAGGGGGGACTGGAAGGGC
TAATTCACTCCCAACGAAGACAAGATCTGCTTTTTGCTTGTACTGGGTCTCTCTGGTTAGACCAGATCTG
AGCCTGGGAGCTCTCTGGCTAACTAGGGAACCCACTGCTTAAGCCTCAATAAAGCTTGCCTTGAGTGCTT
CAAGTAGTGTGTGCCCGTCTGTTGTGTGACTCTGGTAACTAGAGATCCCTCAGACCCTTTTAGTCAGTGT
GGAAAATCTCTAGCAGTAGTAGTTCATGTCATCTTATTATTCAGTATTTATAACTTGCAAAGAAATGAAT
ATCAGAGAGTGAGAGGAACTTGTTTATTGCAGCTTATAATGGTTACAAATAAAGCAATAGCATCACAAAT
TTCACAAATAAAGCATTTTTTTCACTGCATTCTAGTTGTGGTTTGTCCAAACTCATCAATGTATCTTATC
ATGTCTGGCTCTAGCTATCCCGCCCCTAACTCCGCCCATCCCGCCCCTAACTCCGCCCAGTTCCGCCCAT
TCTCCGCCCCATGGCTGACTAATTTTTTTTATTTATGCAGAGGCCGAGGCCGCCTCGGCCTCTGAGCTAT
TCCAGAAGTAGTGAGGAGGCTTTTTTGGAGGCCTAGGGACGTACCCAATTCGCCCTATAGTGAGTCGTAT
TACGCGCGCTCACTGGCCGTCGTTTTACAACGTCGTGACTGGGAAAACCCTGGCGTTACCCAACTTAATC
GCCTTGCAGCACATCCCCCTTTCGCCAGCTGGCGTAATAGCGAAGAGGCCCGCACCGATCGCCCTTCCCA
ACAGTTGCGCAGCCTGAATGGCGAATGGG
[124 nt withheld, positions 4230-4353]
C
[91 nt withheld, positions 4355-4445]
A
[49 nt withheld, positions 4447-4495]
CCTTTGACGTTGGAGTCCACGTTCTTT
[37 nt withheld, positions 4523-4559]
ACCCTATCTCGGTCTATTCTTTTGATTTATAAGGGATTTTGCCGATTTCGGCCTATTGGTTAAAAAATGA
GCTGATTTAACAAAAATTTAACGCGAATTTTAACAAAATATTAACGCTTACAATTTAGGTGGCACTTTTC
GGGGAAATGTGCGCGGAACCCCTATTTGTTTATTTTTCTAAATACATTCAAATATGTATCCGCTCATGAG
ACAATAACCCTGATAAATGCTTCAATAATATTGAAAAAGGAAGAGTATGAGTATTCAACATTTCCGTGTC
GCCCTTATTCCCTTTTTTGCGGCATTTTGCCTTCCTGTTTTTGCTCACCCAGAAACGCTGGTGAAAGTAA
AAGATGCTGAAGATCAGTTGGGTGCACGAGTGGGTTACATCGAACTGGATCTCAACAGCGGTAAGATCCT
TGAGAGTTTTCGCCCCGAAGAACGTTTTCCAATGATGAGCACTTTTAAAGTTCTGCTATGTGGCGCGGTA
TTATCCCGTATTGACGCCGGGCAAGAGCAACTCGGTCGCCGCATACACTATTCTCAGAATGACTTGGTTG
AGTACTCACCAGTCACAGAAAAGCATCTTACGGATGGCATGACAGTAAGAGAATTATGCAGTGCTGCCAT
AACCATGAGTGATAACACTGCGGCCAACTTACTTCTGACAACGATCGGAGGACCGAAGGAGCTAACCGCT
TTTTTGCACAACATGGGGGATCATGTAACTCGCCTTGATCGTTGGGAACCGGAGCTGAATGAAGCCATAC
CAAACGACGAGCGTGACACCACGATGCCTGTAGCAATGGCAACAACGTTGCGCAAACTATTAACTGGCGA
ACTACTTACTCTAGCTTCCCGGCAACAATTAATAGACTGGATGGAGGCGGATAAAGTTGCAGGACCACTT
CTGCGCTCGGCCCTTCCGGCTGGCTGGTTTATTGCTGATAAATCTGGAGCCGGTGAGCGTGGGTCTCGCG
GTATCATTGCAGCACTGGGGCCAGATGGTAAGCCCTCCCGTATCGTAGTTATCTACACGACGGGGAGTCA
GGCAACTATGGATGAACGAAATAGACAGATCGCTGAGATAGGTGCCTCACTGATTAAGCATTGGTAACTG
TCAGACCAAGTTTACTCATATATACTTTAGATTGATTTAAAACTTCATTTTTAATTTAAAAGGATCTAGG
TGAAGATCCTTTTTGATAATCTCATGACCAAAATCCCTTAACGTGAGTTTTCGTTCCACTGAGCGTCAGA
CCCCGTAGAAAAGATCAAAGGATCTTCTTGAGATCCTTTTTTTCTGCGCGTAATCTGCTGCTTGCAAACA
AAAAAACCACCGCTACCAGCGGTGGTTTGTTTGCCGGATCAAGAGCTACCAACTCTTTTTCCGAAGGTAA
CTGGCTTCAGCAGAGCGCAGATACCAAATACTGTTCTTCTAGTGTAGCCGTAGTTAGGCCACCACTTCAA
GAACTCTGTAGCACCGCCTACATACCTCGCTCTGCTAATCCTGTTACCAGTGGCTGCTGCCAGTGGCGAT
AAGTCGTGTCTTACCGGGTTGGACTCAAGACGATAGTTACCGGATAAGGCGCAGCGGTCGGGCTGAACGG
GGGGTTCGTGCACACAGCCCAGCTTGGAGCGAACGACCTACACCGAACTGAGATACCTACAGCGTGAGCT
ATGAGAAAGCGCCACGCTTCCCGAAGAGAGAAAGGCGGACAGGTATCCGGTAAGCGGCAGGGTCGGAACA
GGAGAGCGCACGAGGGAGCTTCCAGGGGGAAACGCCTGGTATCTTTATAGTCCTGTCGGGTTTCGCCACC
TCTGACTTGAGCGTCGATTTTTGTGATGCTCGTCAGGGGGGCGGAGCCTATGGAAAAACGCCAGCAACGC
GGCCTTTTTACGGTTCCTGGCCTTTTGCTGGCCTTTTGCTCACATGTTCTTTCCTGCGTTATCCCCTGAT
TCTGTGGATAACCGTATTACCGCCTTTGAGTGAGCTGATACCGCTCGCCGCAGCCGAACGACCGAGCGCA
GCGAGTCAGTGAGCGAGGAAGCGGAAGAGCGCCCAATACGCAAACCGCCTCTCCCCGCGCGTTGGCCGAT
TCATTAATGCAGCTGGCACGACAGGTTTCCCGACTGGAAAGCGGGCAGTGAGCGCAACGCAATTAATGTG
AGTTAGCTCACTCATTAGGCACCCCAGGCTTTACACTTTATGCTTCCGGCTCGTATGTTGTGTGGAATTG
TGAGCGGATAACAATTTCACACAGGAAACAGCTATGACCATGATTACGCCAAGCGCGCAATTAACCCTCA
CTAAAGGGAACAAAAGCTGGAGCTGCAAGCTTAATGTAGTCTTATGCAATACTCTTGTAGTCTTGCAACA
TGGTAACGATGAGTTAGCAACATGCCTTACAAGGAGAGAAAAAGCACCGTGCATGCCGATTGGTGGAAGT
AAGGTGGTACGATCGTGCCTTATTAGGAAGGCAACAGACGGGTCTGACATGGATTGGACGAACCACTGAA
TTGCCGCATTGCAGAGATATTGTATTTAAGTGCCTAGCTCGATACATAAACGGGTCTCTCTGGTTAGACC
AGATCTGAGCCTGGGAGCTCTCTGGCTAACTAGGGAACCCACTGCTTAAGCCTCAATAAAGCTTGCCTTG
AGTGCTTCAAGTAGTGTGTGCCCGTCTGTTGTGTGACTCTGGTAACTAGAGATCCCTCAGACCCTTTTAG
TCAGTGTGGAAAATCTCTAGCAGTGGCGCCCGAACAGGGACTTGAAAGCGAAAGGGAAACCAGAGGAGCT
CTCTCGACGCAGGACTCGGCTTGCTGAAGCGCGCACGGCAAGAGGCGAGGGGCGGCGACTGGTGAGTACG
CCAAAAATTTTGACTAGCGGAGGCTAGAAGGAGAGAGATGGGTGCGAGAGCGTCAGTATTAAGCGGGGGA
GAATTAGATCGCGATGGGAAAAAATTCGGTTAAGGCCAGGGGGAAAGAAAAAATATAAATTAAAACATAT
AGTATGGGCAAGCAGGGAGCTAGAACGATTCGCAGTTAATCCTGGCCTGTTAGAAACATCAGAAGGCTGT
AGACAAATACTGGGACAGCTACAACCATCCCTTCAGACAGGATCAGAAGAACTTAGATCATTATATAATA
CAGTAGCAACCCTCTATTGTGTGCATCAAAGGATAGAGATAAAAGACACCAAGGAAGCTTTAGACAAGAT
AGAGGAAGAGCAAAACAAAAGTAAGACCACCGCACAGCAAGCGGCCGCTGATCTTCAGACCTGGAGGAGG
AGATATGAGGGACAATTGGAGAAGTGAATTATATAAATATAAAGTAGTAAAAATTGAACCATTAGGAGTA
GCACCCACCAAGGCAAAGAGAAGAGTGGTGCAGAGAGAAAAAAGAGCAGTGGGAATAGGAGCTTTGTTCC
TTGGGTTCTTGGGAGCAGCAGGAAGCACTATGGGCGCAGCGTCAATGACGCTGACGGTACAGGCCAGACA
ATTATTGTCTGGTATAGTGCAGCAGCAGAACAATTTGCTGAGGGCTATTGAGGCGCAACAGCATCTGTTG
CAACTCACAGTCTGGGGCATCAAGCAGCTCCAGGCAAGAATCCTGGCTGTGGAAAGATACCTAAAGGATC
AACAGCTCCTGGGGATTTGGGGTTGCTCTGGAAAACTCATTTGCACCACTGCTGTGCCTTGGAATGCTAG
TTGGAGTAATAAATCTCTGGAACAGATTTGGAATCACACGACCTGGATGGAGTGGGACAGAGAAATTAAC
AATTACACAAGCTTAATACACTCCTTAATTGAAGAATCGCAAAACCAGCAAGAAAAGAATGAACAAGAAT
TATTGGAATTAGATAAATGGGCAAGTTTGTGGAATTGGTTTAACATAACAAATTGGCTGTGGTATATAAA
ATTATTCATAATGATAGTAGGAGGCTTGGTAGGTTTAAGAATAGTTTTTGCTGTACTTTCTATAGTGAAT
AGAGTTAGGCAGGGATATTCACCATTATCGTTTCAGACCCACCTCCCAACCCCGAGGGGACCCGACAGGC
CCGAAGGAATAGAAGAAGAAGGTGGAGAGAGAGACAGAGACAGATCCATTCGATTAGTGAACGGATCTCG
ACGGTATCGCTAGCTTTTAAAAGAAAAGGGGGGATTGGGGGGTACAGTGCAGGGGAAAGAATAGTAGACA
TAATAGCAACAGACATACAAACTAAAGAATTACAAAAACAAATTACAAAAATTCAAAATTTTACTAGTGA
TTATCGGATCAACTTTGTATAGAAAAGTTG
